Addgene plasmid #175508: PB-CT3G-CERP2-MG-IRES2-mNeonGreen
Purpose: (Empty Backbone) All-in-one piggyBac transposon destination vector for mCMV+dox-inducible expression of Mega Gate cloned elements upstream of IRES2-mNeonGreen (CMVe-hEF1a-driven rtTA and puromycin resistance)
Depositing lab: George Church. Depositing organization: Harvard Medical School. Publication: An integrated pipeline for mammalian genetic screening. Kramme C, Plesa AM, Wang HH, Wolf B, Smela MP, Guo X, Kohman RE, Chatterjee P, Church GM. Cell Rep Methods. 2021 Sep 27;1(6):100082. doi: 10.1016/j.crmeth.2021.100082. eCollection 2021 Oct 25. PubMed 35474898.
Backbone
  Vector backbone: pUC57
  Backbone size (bp): 8073
  Vector type: Mammalian Expression, Synthetic Biology
  Promoter: TRE3G-mCMV
  Selectable markers: Puromycin
Growth in bacteria
  Bacterial resistance: Ampicillin, 100 μg/mL
  Growth temperature: 37°C
  Growth strain: DH5alpha
  Copy number: High Copy
Gene/Insert
  Cloning method: Gateway Cloning
  Sequencing primers: 5′ M13 FWD; 3′ M13 REV
Terms and licenses: Academic/Nonprofit Terms; Industry Terms: Not Available to Industry
How to cite: PB-CT3G-CERP2-MG-IRES2-mNeonGreen was a gift from George Church (Addgene plasmid # 175508 ; http://n2t.net/addgene:175508 ; RRID:Addgene_175508)
