[The description below was written by a language model from this plasmid's Addgene catalogue record and pLannotate feature annotations shown in this document.]
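Description:
PB-CT3G-CERP2-MG-IRES2-mNeonGreen is an empty, all-in-one piggyBac transposon destination vector built on a pUC57 backbone for doxycycline-inducible expression in mammalian cells. In E. coli it is maintained through a high-copy ColE1/pUC-type origin and selected with ampicillin via the β-lactamase gene; remnants of the lac region (lacZα, lac promoter/operator) come from the cloning backbone. The automated annotation does not call out the piggyBac terminal repeats, so their positions are not documented in the feature table even though the catalogue entry describes the plasmid as a transposon vector intended for transposase-mediated genomic integration.

The inducible unit consists of a third-generation Tet-responsive promoter with a minimal CMV core (TRE3G-mCMV), followed by attR1 and attR2 Gateway recombination sites that form the acceptor position for elements transferred by the depositors' "Mega Gate" cloning scheme. No counter-selection cassette between the att sites is annotated. A short fragment matching an HA epitope sequence lies just downstream of attR2. After this comes an EMCV IRES2 and the mNeonGreen coding sequence, ending in an SV40 polyadenylation signal, so that any cloned open reading frame is transcribed on a bicistronic message with a green fluorescent reporter that marks induced cells.

On the opposite strand, a CMV enhancer fused to the human EF-1α core promoter constitutively drives a reverse tetracycline transactivator (annotated as an rtTA3-like fragment with VP16-derived activation repeats) and the puromycin N-acetyltransferase gene, terminated by a second SV40 poly(A) signal; how the two coding sequences are linked is not annotated. This arrangement allows a single plasmid to provide stable integration, puromycin selection and dox control, which suits it to gene overexpression libraries and mammalian genetic screening.
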