Features (pLannotate 1.2.2; 26 found; start..end, strand, type, name):
      9..257     +  promoter       TRE3GV promoter (fragment): 3rd-generation Tet-responsive promoter that can be activated by binding of Tet-On® 3G, optimized for retroviral and lentiviral vectors
    264..305     +  promoter       tight TRE promoter (fragment): Tet-responsive promoter PTight, consisting of seven tet operator sequences followed by the minimal CMV promoter
    368..492     +  protein_bind   attR1: mutant version of attR; recombination site for the Gateway® LR reaction LR Clonase™
    613..737     -  protein_bind   attR2: mutant version of attR; recombination site for the Gateway® LR reaction LR Clonase™
    739..767     +  CDS            3xHA (fragment): three tandem HA epitope tags
    859..1445    +  misc_feature   IRES2: internal ribosome entry site (IRES) of the encephalomyocarditis virus (EMCV)
   1446..2153    +  CDS            mNeonGreen: mNeonGreen is a basic (constitutively fluorescent) green/yellow fluorescent protein published in 2013, derived from Branchiostoma lanceolatum. It is reported to be a very rapidly-maturing monomer with moderate acid sensitivity.
   2174..2308    -  polyA_signal   SV40 poly(A) signal: SV40 polyadenylation signal
   2621..2778    +  CDS            lacZα (fragment): LacZα fragment of β-galactosidase; lacZ fragment
   2784..2883    -  misc_feature   bom (fragment): basis of mobility region from pBR322
   2987..3022    -  CDS            rop (fragment): Rop protein, which maintains plasmids at low copy number; rop
   3118..3222    +  promoter       AmpR promoter: bla
   3223..4083    +  CDS            AmpR: β-lactamase; bla; confers resistance to ampicillin, carbenicillin, and related antibiotics
   4254..4842    +  rep_origin     ori: high-copy-number ColE1/pMB1/pBR322/pUC origin of replication
   5025..5117    +  CDS            lacI (fragment): lac repressor; lacI; The lac repressor binds to the lac operator to inhibit transcription in E. coli. This inhibition can be relieved by adding lactose or isopropyl-β-D-thiogalactopyranoside (IPTG).
   5123..5206    +  CDS            lacI (fragment): lac repressor; lacI; The lac repressor binds to the lac operator to inhibit transcription in E. coli. This inhibition can be relieved by adding lactose or isopropyl-β-D-thiogalactopyranoside (IPTG).
   5219..5240    +  protein_bind   CAP binding site: CAP binding activates transcription in the presence of cAMP. E. coli catabolite activator protein
   5255..5285    +  promoter       lac promoter: promoter for the E. coli lac operon
   5293..5309    +  protein_bind   lac operator: The lac repressor binds to the lac operator to inhibit transcription in E. coli. This inhibition can be relieved by adding lactose or isopropyl-β-D-thiogalactopyranoside (IPTG). lac repressor encoded by lacI
   5597..5678    -  polyA_signal   SV40 poly(A) signal: SV40 polyadenylation signal
   5701..5784    -  CDS            large T antigen (fragment): large T antigen from SV40 (simian virus 40)
   5798..6394    -  CDS            pac: PUAC_STRAD - Protein predicted: Swiss-Prot protein existence level 4. Detoxification of puromycin. From Streptomyces alboniger.
   6467..6577    -  CDS            VP48: 3 tandem repeats of the minimal activation domain of herpes simplex virus VP16 (Cheng et al., 2013)
   6507..7204    -  CDS            rtTA3 (fragment): reverse tetracycline transactivator 3 activates expression from Tet-responsive promoters in the presence of doxycycline
   7257..7468    -  promoter       EF-1α core promoter: core promoter for human elongation factor EF-1α
   7469..7848    -  enhancer       CMV enhancer: human cytomegalovirus immediate early enhancer
>Addgene plasmid #175508 | PB-CT3G-CERP2-MG-IRES2-mNeonGreen | addgene full sequence | sequence record 345097 | Addgene NGS Result
ATCACCTCGAGTTTACTCCCTATCAGTGATAGAGAACGTATGAAGAGTTTACTCCCTATCAGTGATAGAG
AACGTATGCAGACTTTACTCCCTATCAGTGATAGAGAACGTATAAGGAGTTTACTCCCTATCAGTGATAG
AGAACGTATGACCAGTTTACTCCCTATCAGTGATAGAGAACGTATCTACAGTTTACTCCCTATCAGTGAT
AGAGAACGTATATCCAGTTTACTCCCTATCAGTGATAGAGAACGTATAAGCTTGCCTATATAAGCAGAGC
TCGTTTAGTGAACCGTCAGATCGCCTGGAGACGCCATCCACGCTGTTTTGACCTCCATAGAAGACACCGG
GACCGATCCAGCCTACCACAAGTTTGTACAAAAAAGCTGAACGAGAAACGTAAAATGATATAAATATCAA
TATATTAAATTAGATTTTGCATAAAAAACAGACTACATAATACTGTAAAACACAACATATCCAGTCACTA
TGGCGACAGAAGAAGTATAGGGATAACAGGGTAATTGTTGTAAGCGCGCTATGATGGAGGCTATGCCACT
AGAATCTGCGTTCGCTACCTTAGGACCGTTATAGTTAGAAGGAAAGCTCCATCATAGTGACTGGATATGT
TGTGTTTTACAGTATTATGTAGTCTGTTTTTTATGCAAAATCTAATTTAATATATTGATATTTATATCAT
TTTACGTTTCTCGTTCAGCTTTCTTGTACAAAGTGGTATACCCATACGATGTTCCAGATTACGCTTAGTA
ATGAGAAATACTCAGAAGATGTCACTCACCATAGAGAGACCATTAATGGGTCTCCTAGGCCACTGAGCAA
GAACTATGAATGAGATCTCCCCTCTCCCTCCCCCCCCCCTAACGTTACTGGCCGAAGCCGCTTGGAATAA
GGCCGGTGTGCGTTTGTCTATATGTTATTTTCCACCATATTGCCGTCTTTTGGCAATGTGAGGGCCCGGA
AACCTGGCCCTGTCTTCTTGACGAGCATTCCTAGGGGTCTTTCCCCTCTCGCCAAAGGAATGCAAGGTCT
GTTGAATGTCGTGAAGGAAGCAGTTCCTCTGGAAGCTTCTTGAAGACAAACAACGTCTGTAGCGACCCTT
TGCAGGCAGCGGAACCCCCCACCTGGCGACAGGTGCCTCTGCGGCCAAAAGCCACGTGTATAAGATACAC
CTGCAAAGGCGGCACAACCCCAGTGCCACGTTGTGAGTTGGATAGTTGTGGAAAGAGTCAAATGGCTCTC
CTCAAGCGTATTCAACAAGGGGCTGAAGGATGCCCAGAAGGTACCCCATTGTATGGGATCTGATCTGGGG
CCTCGGTACACATGCTTTACATGTGTTTAGTCGAGGTTAAAAAAACGTCTAGGCCCCCCGAACCACGGGG
ACGTGGTTTTCCTTTGAAAAACACGATGATAATATGGCCACAACCATGGTCAGCAAAGGCGAAGAAGATA
ACATGGCATCACTGCCAGCGACACACGAACTTCATATTTTCGGCTCCATCAATGGTGTGGACTTCGATAT
GGTTGGACAGGGTACTGGGAACCCTAACGATGGATATGAGGAGTTGAACTTGAAAAGTACCAAGGGCGAT
CTTCAGTTTTCACCTTGGATTCTCGTACCTCATATAGGTTATGGCTTTCATCAATATCTGCCCTATCCTG
ACGGTATGTCACCTTTCCAAGCAGCTATGGTTGACGGGAGCGGTTATCAGGTTCACCGGACAATGCAGTT
TGAAGATGGAGCCTCTTTGACCGTAAATTATCGGTATACTTATGAGGGCAGCCATATTAAAGGCGAGGCT
CAAGTTAAGGGAACTGGGTTCCCCGCGGATGGTCCTGTAATGACAAACAGTCTGACGGCTGCAGACTGGT
GCCGCTCTAAGAAAACATATCCAAATGACAAGACGATTATTAGCACTTTCAAGTGGTCATACACTACAGG
AAATGGTAAACGCTATAGGAGCACTGCCCGGACCACGTATACTTTCGCGAAGCCGATGGCGGCAAATTAT
TTGAAAAACCAACCGATGTATGTGTTCAGAAAGACAGAACTCAAGCACTCTAAAACTGAACTGAACTTCA
AAGAGTGGCAGAAAGCCTTTACTGATGTAATGGGCATGGACGAACTCTATAAGTAAGCGGCCGCTTTCTC
CGCGATCCAGACATGATAAGATACATTGATGAGTTTGGACAAACCAAAACTAGAATGCAGTGAAAAAAAT
GCCTTATTTGTGAAATTTGTGATGCTATTGCCTTATTTGTAACCATTATAAGCTGCAATAAACAAGTTAT
CTATAACAAGAAAATATATATATAATAAGTTATCACGTAAGTAGAACATGAAATAACAATATAATTATCG
TATGAGTTAAATCTTAAAAGTCACGTAAAAGATAATCATGCGTCATTTTGACTCACGCGGTCGTTATAGT
TCAAAATCAGTGACACTTACCGCATTGACAAGCACGCCTCACGGGAGCTCCAAGCGGCGACTGAGATGTC
CTAAATGCACAGCGACGGATTCGCGCTATTTAGAAAGAGAGAGCAATATTTCAAGAATGCATGCGTCAAT
TTTACGCAGACTATCTTTCTAGGGTTAAGAATTCACTGGCCGTCGTTTTACAACGTCGTGACTGGGAAAA
CCCTGGCGTTACCCAACTTAATCGCCTTGCAGCACATCCCCCTTTCGCCAGCTGGCGTAATAGCGAAGAG
GCCCGCACCGATCGCCCTTCCCAACAGTTGCGCAGCCTGAATGGCGAATGGCGCCTGATGCGGTATTTTC
TCCTTACGCATCTGTGCGGTATTTCACACCGCATATGGTGCACTCTCAGTACAATCTGCTCTGATGCCGC
ATAGTTAAGCCAGCCCCGACACCCGCCAACACCCGCTGACGCGCCCTGACGGGCTTGTCTGCTCCCGGCA
TCCGCTTACAGACAAGCTGTGACCATGTCTCCGGGAGCTGCATGTGTCAGAGGTTTTCACCGTCATCACC
GAAACACGCGAGTTCGAAAGGGCCTCGTGATACGCCTATTTTTATAGGTTAATGTCATGATAATAATGGT
TTCTTAGACGTCAGGTGGCACTTTTCGGGGAAATGTGCGCGGAACCCCTATTTGTTTATTTTTCTAAATA
CATTCAAATATGTATCCGCTCATGAGACAATAACCCTGATAAATGCTTCAATAATATTGAAAAAGGAAGA
GTATGAGTATTCAACATTTCCGTGTCGCCCTTATTCCCTTTTTTGCGGCATTTTGCCTTCCTGTTTTTGC
TCACCCAGAAACGCTGGTGAAAGTAAAAGATGCTGAAGATCAGTTGGGTGCACGAGTGGGTTACATCGAA
CTGGATCTCAACAGCGGTAAGATCCTTGAGAGTTTTCGCCCCGAAGAACGTTTTCCAATGATGAGCACTT
TTAAAGTTCTGCTATGTGGCGCGGTATTATCCCGTATTGACGCCGGGCAAGAGCAACTCGGTCGCCGCAT
ACACTATTCTCAGAATGACTTGGTTGAGTACTCACCAGTCACAGAAAAGCATCTTACGGATGGCATGACA
GTAAGAGAATTATGCAGTGCTGCCATAACCATGAGTGATAACACTGCGGCCAACTTACTTCTGACAACGA
TCGGAGGACCGAAGGAGCTAACCGCTTTTTTGCACAACATGGGGGATCATGTAACTCGCCTTGATCGTTG
GGAACCGGAGCTGAATGAAGCCATACCAAACGACGAGCGTGACACCACGATGCCTGTAGCAATGGCAACA
ACGTTGCGCAAACTATTAACTGGCGAACTACTTACTCTAGCTTCCCGGCAACAATTAATAGACTGGATGG
AGGCGGATAAAGTTGCAGGACCACTTCTGCGCTCGGCCCTTCCGGCTGGCTGGTTTATTGCTGATAAATC
TGGAGCCGGTGAGCGTGGTTCACGCGGTATCATTGCAGCACTGGGGCCAGATGGTAAGCCCTCCCGTATC
GTAGTTATCTACACGACGGGGAGTCAGGCAACTATGGATGAACGAAATAGACAGATCGCTGAGATAGGTG
CCTCACTGATTAAGCATTGGTAACTGTCAGACCAAGTTTACTCATATATACTTTAGATTGATTTAAAACT
TCATTTTTAATTTAAAAGGATCTAGGTGAAGATCCTTTTTGATAATCTCATGACCAAAATCCCTTAACGT
GAGTTTTCGTTCCACTGAGCGTCAGACCCCGTAGAAAAGATCAAAGGATCTTCTTGAGATCCTTTTTTTC
TGCGCGTAATCTGCTGCTTGCAAACAAAAAAACCACCGCTACCAGCGGTGGTTTGTTTGCCGGATCAAGA
GCTACCAACTCTTTTTCCGAAGGTAACTGGCTTCAGCAGAGCGCAGATACCAAATACTGTTCTTCTAGTG
TAGCCGTAGTTAGGCCACCACTTCAAGAACTCTGTAGCACCGCCTACATACCTCGCTCTGCTAATCCTGT
TACCAGTGGCTGCTGCCAGTGGCGATAAGTCGTGTCTTACCGGGTTGGACTCAAGACGATAGTTACCGGA
TAAGGCGCAGCGGTCGGGCTGAACGGGGGGTTCGTGCACACAGCCCAGCTTGGAGCGAACGACCTACACC
GAACTGAGATACCTACAGCGTGAGCTATGAGAAAGCGCCACGCTTCCCGAAGGGAGAAAGGCGGACAGGT
ATCCGGTAAGCGGCAGGGTCGGAACAGGAGAGCGCACGAGGGAGCTTCCAGGGGGAAACGCCTGGTATCT
TTATAGTCCTGTCGGGTTTCGCCACCTCTGACTTGAGCGTCGATTTTTGTGATGCTCGTCAGGGGGGCGG
AGCCTATGGAAAAACGCCAGCAACGCGGCCTTTTTACGGTTCCTGGCCTTTTGCTGGCCTTTTGCTCACA
TGTTCTTTCCTGCGTTATCCCCTGATTCTGTGGATAACCGTATTACCGCCTTTGAGTGAGCTGATACCGC
TCGCCGCAGCCGAACGACCGAGCGCAGCGAGTCAGTGAGCGAGGAAGCGGATGAGCGCCCAATACGCAAA
CCGCCTCTCACCGCGCGTTGGCCGATTCATTAATGCAGCTGGCACGACAGGTTTCCCGACTGGAAAGCGG
GCAGTGAGCGCAACGCAAACCGCCTCTCCCCGCGCGTTGGCCGATTCATTAATGCAGCTGGCACGACAGG
TTTCCCGACTGGAAAGCGGGCAGTGAGCGCAACGCAATTAATGTGAGTTAGCTCACTCATTAGGCACCCC
AGGCTTTACACTTTATGCTTCCGGCTCGTATGTTGTGTGGAATTGTGAGCGGATAACAATTTCACACAGG
AAACAGCTATGACCATGATTACGCCAAGGTCGACTTAACCCTAGAAAGATAATCATATTGTGACGTACGT
TAAAGATAATCATGCGTAAAATTGACGCATGTGTTTTATCGGTCTGTATATCGAGGTTTATTTATTAATT
TGAATAGATATTAAGTTTTATTATATTTACACTTACATACTAATAATAAATTCAACAAACAATTTATTTA
TGTTTATTTATTTATTAAAAAAAAACAAAAACTCAAAATTTCTTCTATAAAGTAACAAAACTTTTAGCAG
TGAAAAAAATGCTTTATTTGTGAAATTTGTGATGCTATTGCTTTATTTGTAACCATTATAAGCTGCAATA
AACAAGTTAACAACAACAATTGCATTCATTTTATGTTTCAGGTTCAGGGGGAGGTGTGGGAGGTTTTTTA
AAGCAAGTAAAACCTCTACAAATGTGGTATGGCTGATTATGATCCTCTGGAGATTCATGCGCCAGGTTTT
CTGGTCATGCACCACGTTCGTGGGCCCTCAGGAACCTCCACGTCAGCGGTAACTGTGAAGCCCAGTCGCT
CGTAAAAAGGAAGATTCCGGGGAGCACTGGTTTCGAGGAACGCCGGCACGCCAGCCCGTTCCGCGGCCTC
AACACCAGGAAGAACGACAGCGCTTCCCAAACCTTTACCTTGGTGATCTGGGCTGACACCGACAGTGGCA
AGAAACCACGCAGGCTCCTTTGGTCTATGAGGAGCCAGCAAGCCCTCCATTTGCTGTTGTGCCGCCAACC
TACTCCCTGACAGCTCGGCCATCCGCGGACCTATTTCCGCGAACACTGCGCCGGCTTCGACGCTTTCCGG
AGTAGTCCAGACCGCAACTGCGGCACCATCGTCCGCAACCCAAACTTTACCAATGTCCAGACCCACGCGC
GTAAGAAACAGCTCTTGCAACTCAGTTACCCTCTCTATGTGTCTGTCCGGATCTACGGTATGGCGGGTCG
CTGGATAATCTGCAAATGCTGCGGCAAGTGTTCGGACAGCCCGTGGTACATCGTCACGGGTAGCGAGCCT
AACAGTGGGCTTATATTCCGTCATGGGGCCGGGGTTCTCCTCCACGTCGCCGGCCTGCTTCAGCAGGCTG
AAGTTGGTGGCGCCGCTGCCCCCGGGGAGCATGTCAAGGTCAAAATCGTCAAGAGCGTCAGCAGGCAGCA
TATCAAGGTCAAAGTCGTCAAGGGCATCGGCTGGGAGCATGTCTAAGTCAAAATCGTCAAGGGCGTCGGT
CGGCCCGCCGCTTTCGCACTTTAGCTGTTTCTCCAGGCCACATATGATTAGTTCCAGGCCGAAAAGGAAG
GCAGGTTCGGCTCCCTGCCGGTCGAACAGCTCAATTGCTTGTTTCAGAAGTGGGGGCATAGAATCGGTGG
TAGGTGTCTCTCTTTCCTCTTTTGCTACTTGATGCTCCTGTTCCTCCAATACGCAGCCCAGTGTAAAGTG
GCCCACGGCGGACAGAGCGTACAGTGCGTTCTCCAGGGAGAAGCCTTGCTGACACAGGAACGCGAGCTGA
TTTTCCAGGGTTTCGTACTGTTTCTCTGTTGGGCGGGTGCCGAGATGCACTTTAGCCCCGTCACGATGTG
AGAGGAGAGCACAGCGGTATGACTTGGCGTTGTTCCGCAGAAAGTCTTGCCATGACTCGCCTTCCAGGGG
GCAGGAGTGGGTATGATGCCTGTCCAGCATCTCGATTGGCAGGGCATCGAGCAGGGCCCGCTTGTTCTTC
ACGTGCCAGTACAGGGTAGGCTGCTCAACTCCCAGCTTTTGAGCGAGTTTCCTTGTCGTCAGGCCTTCGA
TACCGACTCCATTGAGTAATTCCAGAGCAGAGTTTATGACTTTGCTCTTGTCCAGTCTAGACATCTTATC
GTCATCGTCTTTGTAATCCATGGTGGCGGATCCCGCGTCACGACACCTGTGTTCTGGCGGCAAACCCGTT
GCGAAAAAGAACGTTCACGGCGACTACTGCACTTATATACGGTTCTCCCCCACCCTCGGGAAAAAGGCGG
AGCCAGTACACGACATCACTTTCCCAGTTTACCCCGCGCCACCTTCTCTAGGCACCGGTTCAATTGCCGA
CCCCTCCCCCCAACTTCTCGGGCACTGTGGGCCATGTGCGCTCTGCCCCATGGTAATAGCCATGACTAAT
ACGTAGATGTACTGCCAAGTAGGAAAGTGCCATAAGGTCATGTACTGGGCATAATGCCAGGCGGGCCATT
TACCGTCATTGACGTCAATAGGGGGCGTACTTGGCATATGATACACTTGATGTACTGCCAAGTGGGCAGT
TTACCGTAAATACTCCACCCATTGACGTCAATGGAAAGTGCCTATTGGCGTTACTATGGGAACATACGTC
ATTATTGACGTCAATGGGCGGGGGTCGTTGGGCGGTCAGCCAGGCGGGCCATTTACCGTAAGTTATGTAA
CGCGGAACTCCATATATGGGCTATGAACTAATGACCCCGTAATTGATTACTATTAATAACTAGTCAATAA
TCAATGTCATAAGCTCTAATCGCATAATCGAGCTAAGAGCGATTAATATGCTTAGCTAGCTTAGCTAAGC
TAGATTTCTCTATTCTCCCACAATATATAGCAGCTATTAGCTTAGCAGTCCGAATACGATCGTCCACGAT
CCATAAGCGTAACACATTTGAGTAGCGACTGACGGGCACCGGAGCCACTCGAGTGGAATT
